Addgene plasmid #113185: pAW156
Purpose: E. coli expression vector for untagged E. coli Cas1 K259E + Cas2
Depositing lab: Jennifer Doudna. Depositing organization: University of California, Berkeley. Publication: Structures of the CRISPR genome integration complex. Wright AV, Liu JJ, Knott GJ, Doxzen KW, Nogales E, Doudna JA. Science. 2017 Sep 15;357(6356):1113-1118. doi: 10.1126/science.aao0679. Epub 2017 Jul 20. PubMed 28729350.
Backbone
  Vector backbone: pCDF1b
  Backbone size w/o insert (bp): 4000
  Total vector size (bp): 4728
  Vector type: Bacterial Expression
Growth in bacteria
  Bacterial resistance: Streptomycin, 50 μg/mL
  Growth temperature: 37°C
  Growth strain: DH5alpha
  Copy number: Low Copy
Gene/Insert 1
  Gene/Insert name: Cas1
  Species: E. coli
  Insert size (bp): 924
  Mutation: K259E
Gene/Insert 2
  Gene/Insert name: Cas2
  Species: E. coli
  Insert size (bp): 285
Terms and licenses: Academic/Nonprofit Terms; Industry Terms: Not Available to Industry
How to cite: pAW156 was a gift from Jennifer Doudna (Addgene plasmid # 113185 ; http://n2t.net/addgene:113185 ; RRID:Addgene_113185)
