[The description below was written by a language model from this plasmid's Addgene catalogue record and pLannotate feature annotations shown in this document.]
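Description:
pAW156 is a bacterial expression plasmid of 4,728 bp built on the pCDF1b backbone for co-producing untagged E. coli Cas1 carrying the K259E substitution together with E. coli Cas2. It replicates from the CloDF13 (CDF) origin, listed as low copy, which is compatible with other common origin classes and so allows the plasmid to coexist with additional plasmids in the same cell. Selection relies on the aadA aminoglycoside adenylyltransferase gene (SmR), annotated here downstream of an AmpR (bla) promoter, which confers streptomycin and spectinomycin resistance.

Expression is driven by a T7 promoter that spans the sequence origin and is followed immediately by a lac operator, with a plasmid-borne lacI gene under its own promoter supplying repressor. Transcription therefore requires a host that provides T7 RNA polymerase and is induced with IPTG. A T7 gene 10 ribosome binding site precedes the cas1 (ygbT) open reading frame, and cas2 (ygbF) follows a short distance downstream on the same strand. The two genes thus appear to be transcribed as a single operon-like message ending at the T7 terminator. S-Tag and SET1 fragments annotated between cas2 and the terminator are most likely backbone remnants, since the record describes both proteins as untagged; the small TcR fragments and the CAP binding site flanking lacI also look like backbone carry-over rather than functional parts.

Cas1 and Cas2 form the complex that integrates new spacers during CRISPR adaptation. The associated work concerns structures of the CRISPR integration complex, so the plasmid presumably supplies the K259E variant complex for such studies, although the record does not state the effect of the mutation.
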