Features (pLannotate 1.2.2; 16 found; start..end, strand, type, name):
      3..27      +  protein_bind   lac operator: The lac repressor binds to the lac operator to inhibit transcription in E. coli. This inhibition can be relieved by adding lactose or isopropyl-β-D-thiogalactopyranoside (IPTG). lac repressor encoded by lacI
     42..64      +  RBS            RBS: efficient ribosome binding site from bacteriophage T7 gene 10 (Olins and Rangwala, 1989)
     77..991     +  CDS            ygbT: CAS1_ECOLI - Also known as cas1. Experimental evidence at protein level: Swiss-Prot protein existence level 1. CRISPR (clustered regularly interspaced short palindromic repeat), is an adaptive immune system that provides protection against mobile genetic elements (viruses, transposable elements and conjugative plasmids) (PubMed:21255106, PubMed:24920831, PubMed:24793649). CRISPR clusters contain sequences complementary to antecedent mobile elements and target invading nucleic acids. CRISPR clusters are transcribed and processed into CRISPR RNA (crRNA). The Cas1-Cas2 complex is involved in CRIS
   1007..1288    +  CDS            ygbF (sequence withheld): CAS2_ECOLI - Also known as cas2. Experimental evidence at protein level: Swiss-Prot protein existence level 1. CRISPR (clustered regularly interspaced short palindromic repeat), is an adaptive immune system that provides protection against mobile genetic elements (viruses, transposable elements and conjugative plasmids) (PubMed:21255106, PubMed:24920831, PubMed:24793649). CRISPR clusters contain sequences complementary to antecedent mobile elements and target invading nucleic acids. CRISPR clusters are transcribed and processed into CRISPR RNA (crRNA). The Cas1-Cas2 complex is involved in CRIS
   1313..1354    +  CDS            S-Tag (fragment): affinity and epitope tag derived from pancreatic ribonuclease A
   1384..1401    +  CDS            SET1 (fragment): solubility-enhancement tag derived from T7 phage gene 10B
   1409..1456    +  terminator     T7 terminator: transcription terminator for bacteriophage T7 RNA polymerase
   1627..2418    -  CDS            SmR: aminoglycoside adenylyltransferase (Murphy, 1985); aadA; confers resistance to spectinomycin and streptomycin
   2419..2510    -  promoter       AmpR promoter: bla
   2558..3296    -  rep_origin     CloDF13 ori: Plasmids containing the CloDF13 (CDF) origin of replication can be propagated in E. coli cells that contain additional plasmids with compatible origins.
   3393..3457    -  CDS            TcR (fragment): tetracycline efflux protein; tet; confers resistance to tetracycline
   3472..3493    -  protein_bind   CAP binding site: CAP binding activates transcription in the presence of cAMP. E. coli catabolite activator protein
   3506..4588    -  CDS            lacI: lac repressor; lacI; The lac repressor binds to the lac operator to inhibit transcription in E. coli. This inhibition can be relieved by adding lactose or isopropyl-β-D-thiogalactopyranoside (IPTG).
   4589..4666    -  promoter       lacI promoter: lacI
   4674..4709    -  CDS            TcR (fragment): tetracycline efflux protein; tet; confers resistance to tetracycline
   4712..2       +  promoter       T7 promoter (across the origin): promoter for bacteriophage T7 RNA polymerase
>Addgene plasmid #113185 | pAW156 | addgene full sequence | sequence record 217636 | Addgene NGS Result
GGGGAATTGTGAGCGGATAACAATTCCCCTGTAGAAATAATTTTGTTTAACTTTAATAAGGAGATATACC
ATGGCGATGACCTGGCTTCCCCTTAATCCCATTCCACTCAAAGATCGCGTCTCCATGATCTTTCTGCAAT
ATGGGCAGATCGATGTAATAGATGGCGCGTTTGTACTTATCGACAAGACAGGGATCCGCACTCATATTCC
TGTTGGCTCGGTTGCCTGCATCATGCTGGAACCTGGTACACGGGTTTCGCATGCAGCTGTACGCCTGGCT
GCGCAAGTTGGAACATTGTTGGTATGGGTGGGGGAAGCGGGCGTTCGTGTTTATGCTTCTGGTCAGCCTG
GAGGTGCGCGTTCAGATAAGCTGCTCTATCAGGCAAAACTTGCTCTGGATGAAGATTTGCGTCTGAAGGT
CGTACGTAAAATGTTTGAACTTCGGTTTGGAGAACCTGCGCCTGCCCGGCGCTCCGTAGAGCAACTCAGA
GGTATAGAAGGCAGTCGCGTGCGGGCAACCTACGCACTTCTGGCGAAGCAATACGGCGTGACATGGAATG
GACGTCGCTACGATCCGAAAGACTGGGAAAAGGGCGATACGATCAACCAATGCATTAGCGCTGCAACTTC
CTGTTTATACGGCGTAACTGAAGCGGCGATACTTGCAGCTGGTTATGCACCAGCTATTGGGTTTGTGCAT
ACAGGAAAGCCTCTTTCCTTTGTTTACGATATTGCAGACATCATTAAATTTGACACTGTTGTACCGAAAG
CTTTTGAGATAGCGCGTCGTAACCCTGGTGAGCCGGACCGGGAAGTCCGTTTGGCGTGCAGGGATATTTT
TCGCAGTAGTGAAACATTAGCCAAATTGATTCCGCTTATAGAGGACGTGCTTGCCGCTGGAGAAATACAA
CCGCCGGCCCCACCTGAAGATGCACAGCCTGTTGCCATTCCGCTTCCTGTTTCACTGGGAGATGCAGGCC
ATCGCTCGAGCTGAAGGAGATATACC
[282 nt withheld, positions 1007-1288]
TGAGCGGCCGCACTCGAGTCTGGTAAAGAAACCGCTGCTGCGAAATTTGAACGCCAGCACATGGACTCGT
CTACTAGCGCAGCTTAATTAACCTAGGCTGCTGCCACCGCTGAGCAATAACTAGCATAACCCCTTGGGGC
CTCTAAACGGGTCTTGAGGGGTTTTTTGCTGAAACCTCAGGCATTTGAGAAGCACACGGTCACACTGCTT
CCGGTAGTCAATAAACCGGTAAACCAGCAATAGACATAAGCGGCTATTTAACGACCCTGCCCTGAACCGA
CGACCGGGTCATCGTGGCCGGATCTTGCGGCCCCTCGGCTTGAACGAATTGTTAGACATTATTTGCCGAC
TACCTTGGTGATCTCGCCTTTCACGTAGTGGACAAATTCTTCCAACTGATCTGCGCGCGAGGCCAAGCGA
TCTTCTTCTTGTCCAAGATAAGCCTGTCTAGCTTCAAGTATGACGGGCTGATACTGGGCCGGCAGGCGCT
CCATTGCCCAGTCGGCAGCGACATCCTTCGGCGCGATTTTGCCGGTTACTGCGCTGTACCAAATGCGGGA
CAACGTAAGCACTACATTTCGCTCATCGCCAGCCCAGTCGGGCGGCGAGTTCCATAGCGTTAAGGTTTCA
TTTAGCGCCTCAAATAGATCCTGTTCAGGAACCGGATCAAAGAGTTCCTCCGCCGCTGGACCTACCAAGG
CAACGCTATGTTCTCTTGCTTTTGTCAGCAAGATAGCCAGATCAATGTCGATCGTGGCTGGCTCGAAGAT
ACCTGCAAGAATGTCATTGCGCTGCCATTCTCCAAATTGCAGTTCGCGCTTAGCTGGATAACGCCACGGA
ATGATGTCGTCGTGCACAACAATGGTGACTTCTACAGCGCGGAGAATCTCGCTCTCTCCAGGGGAAGCCG
AAGTTTCCAAAAGGTCGTTGATCAAAGCTCGCCGCGTTGTTTCATCAAGCCTTACGGTCACCGTAACCAG
CAAATCAATATCACTGTGTGGCTTCAGGCCGCCATCCACTGCGGAGCCGTACAAATGTACGGCCAGCAAC
GTCGGTTCGAGATGGCGCTCGATGACGCCAACTACCTCTGATAGTTGAGTCGATACTTCGGCGATCACCG
CTTCCCTCATACTCTTCCTTTTTCAATATTATTGAAGCATTTATCAGGGTTATTGTCTCATGAGCGGATA
CATATTTGAATGTATTTAGAAAAATAAACAAATAGCTAGCTCACTCGGTCGCTACGCTCCGGGCGTGAGA
CTGCGGCGGGCGCTGCGGACACATACAAAGTTACCCACAGATTCCGTGGATAAGCAGGGGACTAACATGT
GAGGCAAAACAGCAGGGCCGCGCCGGTGGCGTTTTTCCATAGGCTCCGCCCTCCTGCCAGAGTTCACATA
AACAGACGCTTTTCCGGTGCATCTGTGGGAGCCGTGAGGCTCAACCATGAATCTGACAGTACGGGCGAAA
CCCGACAGGACTTAAAGATCCCCACCGTTTCCGGCGGGTCGCTCCCTCTTGCGCTCTCCTGTTCCGACCC
TGCCGTTTACCGGATACCTGTTCCGCCTTTCTCCCTTACGGGAAGTGTGGCGCTTTCTCATAGCTCACAC
ACTGGTATCTCGGCTCGGTGTAGGTCGTTCGCTCCAAGCTGGGCTGTAAGCAAGAACTCCCCGTTCAGCC
CGACTGCTGCGCCTTATCCGGTAACTGTTCACTTGAGTCCAACCCGGAAAAGCACGGTAAAACGCCACTG
GCAGCAGCCATTGGTAACTGGGAGTTCGCAGAGGATTTGTTTAGCTAAACACGCGGTTGCTCTTGAAGTG
TGCGCCAAAGTCCGGCTACACTGGAAGGACAGATTTGGTTGCTGTGCTCTGCGAAAGCCAGTTACCACGG
TTAAGCAGTTCCCCAACTGACTTAACCTTCGATCAAACCACCTCCCCAGGTGGTTTTTTCGTTTACAGGG
CAAAAGATTACGCGCAGAAAAAAAGGATCTCAAGAAGATCCTTTGATCTTTTCTACTGAACCGCTCTAGA
TTTCAGTGCAATTTATCTCTTCAAATGTAGCACCTGAAGTCAGCCCCATACGATATAAGTTGTAATTCTC
ATGTTAGTCATGCCCCGCGCCCACCGGAAGGAGCTGACTGGGTTGAAGGCTCTCAAGGGCATCGGTCGAG
ATCCCGGTGCCTAATGAGTGAGCTAACTTACATTAATTGCGTTGCGCTCACTGCCCGCTTTCCAGTCGGG
AAACCTGTCGTGCCAGCTGCATTAATGAATCGGCCAACGCGCGGGGAGAGGCGGTTTGCGTATTGGGCGC
CAGGGTGGTTTTTCTTTTCACCAGTGAGACGGGCAACAGCTGATTGCCCTTCACCGCCTGGCCCTGAGAG
AGTTGCAGCAAGCGGTCCACGCTGGTTTGCCCCAGCAGGCGAAAATCCTGTTTGATGGTGGTTAACGGCG
GGATATAACATGAGCTGTCTTCGGTATCGTCGTATCCCACTACCGAGATGTCCGCACCAACGCGCAGCCC
GGACTCGGTAATGGCGCGCATTGCGCCCAGCGCCATCTGATCGTTGGCAACCAGCATCGCAGTGGGAACG
ATGCCCTCATTCAGCATTTGCATGGTTTGTTGAAAACCGGACATGGCACTCCAGTCGCCTTCCCGTTCCG
CTATCGGCTGAATTTGATTGCGAGTGAGATATTTATGCCAGCCAGCCAGACGCAGACGCGCCGAGACAGA
ACTTAATGGGCCCGCTAACAGCGCGATTTGCTGGTGACCCAATGCGACCAGATGCTCCACGCCCAGTCGC
GTACCGTCTTCATGGGAGAAAATAATACTGTTGATGGGTGTCTGGTCAGAGACATCAAGAAATAACGCCG
GAACATTAGTGCAGGCAGCTTCCACAGCAATGGCATCCTGGTCATCCAGCGGATAGTTAATGATCAGCCC
ACTGACGCGTTGCGCGAGAAGATTGTGCACCGCCGCTTTACAGGCTTCGACGCCGCTTCGTTCTACCATC
GACACCACCACGCTGGCACCCAGTTGATCGGCGCGAGATTTAATCGCCGCGACAATTTGCGACGGCGCGT
GCAGGGCCAGACTGGAGGTGGCAACGCCAATCAGCAACGACTGTTTGCCCGCCAGTTGTTGTGCCACGCG
GTTGGGAATGTAATTCAGCTCCGCCATCGCCGCTTCCACTTTTTCCCGCGTTTTCGCAGAAACGTGGCTG
GCCTGGTTCACCACGCGGGAAACGGTCTGATAAGAGACACCGGCATACTCTGCGACATCGTATAACGTTA
CTGGTTTCACATTCACCACCCTGAATTGACTCTCTTCCGGGCGCTATCATGCCATACCGCGAAAGGTTTT
GCGCCATTCGATGGTGTCCGGGATCTCGACGCTCTCCCTTATGCGACTCCTGCATTAGGAAATTAATACG
ACTCACTATA
